Addgene plasmid #154584: pEPYC0CM0427
Purpose: Phytobricks Level 0 part
Depositing lab: Nicola Patron. Depositing organization: Earlham Institute. Publication: Rational design of minimal synthetic promoters for plants. Cai YM, Kallam K, Tidd H, Gendarini G, Salzman A, Patron NJ. Nucleic Acids Res. 2020 Aug 28. pii: 5897334. doi: 10.1093/nar/gkaa682. PubMed 32856047.
Backbone
  Vector backbone: pUAP1
  Vector type: Synthetic Biology
Growth in bacteria
  Bacterial resistance: Chloramphenicol, 25 μg/mL
  Growth temperature: 37°C
  Growth strain: NEB Stable
  Copy number: High Copy
Gene/Insert
  Gene/Insert name: MinSyn_121
  Species: Synthetic
  Cloning method: Restriction Enzyme; 5′ cloning site BpiI (destroyed during cloning); 3′ cloning site BpiI (destroyed during cloning)
Terms and licenses: Academic/Nonprofit Terms; Industry Terms: Not Available to Industry
Depositor comments: Please visit https://www.biorxiv.org/content/10.1101/2020.05.14.095406v1 for bioRxiv preprint.
How to cite: pEPYC0CM0427 was a gift from Nicola Patron (Addgene plasmid # 154584 ; http://n2t.net/addgene:154584 ; RRID:Addgene_154584)
