[The description below was written by a language model from this plasmid's Addgene catalogue record and the feature table of its GenBank file.]
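Description:
pEPYC0CM0427 is a small (2,394 bp) circular synthetic-biology plasmid that stores a single Phytobricks Level 0 standard part, MinSyn_121, in the pUAP1 universal acceptor backbone. It is a bacterial cloning and storage vector rather than an expression or delivery vector. It replicates in E. coli from a high-copy ColE1/pMB1/pUC-type origin and is selected with chloramphenicol through a cat gene encoding chloramphenicol acetyltransferase, which spans the numbering origin of the circular map. Several bacterial transcription terminators are annotated: a putative bacterial terminator and a modified his operon terminator of undetermined efficiency lie on either side of the roughly 370 bp unannotated interval where the insert most plausibly sits, while a phage lambda t0 terminator lies next to the resistance gene. Such terminators generally insulate a cloned part from read-through transcription from the backbone.

The insert is fully synthetic and was cloned with the Type IIS enzyme BpiI, whose recognition sites were destroyed in the process, as expected for domestication of a part into a universal acceptor. The feature table does not annotate MinSyn_121 itself, so its exact position, length and internal elements are not stated. The name and the associated publication on rational design of minimal synthetic promoters for plants suggest that it is one of those minimal synthetic plant promoters, but the record describes it only as a Level 0 part. In the Phytobrick/Golden Gate framework, Level 0 parts are released with defined overhangs and assembled with other standard parts, such as coding sequences and terminators, into transcriptional units. These units are then tested in plant systems.
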