LOCUS       Exported 2394 bp ds-DNA circular SYN 13-MAY-2021
DEFINITION  Phytobricks Level 0 part.
ACCESSION   .
VERSION     .
KEYWORDS    pEPYC0CM0427
SOURCE      synthetic DNA construct
  ORGANISM  synthetic DNA construct
REFERENCE   1 (bases 1 to 2394)
  AUTHORS   Cai YM, Kallam K, Tidd H, Gendarini G, Salzman A, Patron NJ
  TITLE     Rational design of minimal synthetic promoters for plants.
  JOURNAL   Nucleic Acids Res. 2020 Aug 28. pii: 5897334. doi:
            10.1093/nar/gkaa682.
  PUBMED    32856047
REFERENCE   2 (bases 1 to 2394)
  AUTHORS   .
  TITLE     Direct Submission
  JOURNAL   Exported May 13, 2021 from SnapGene Server 1.1.58
            http://www.snapgene.com
FEATURES             Location/Qualifiers
     source          1..2394
                     /organism="synthetic DNA construct"
                     /mol_type="other DNA"
     primer_bind     341..360
                     /label=CAT-R
                     /note="Chloramphenicol resistance gene, reverse primer"
     primer_bind     588..606
                     /label=pBRforEco
                     /note="pBR322 vectors, upsteam of EcoRI site, forward
                     primer"
     terminator      610..653
                     /label=bacterial terminator
                     /note="putative bacterial transcription terminator"
     terminator      1023..1080
                     /label=his operon terminator
                     /note="This putative transcriptin terminator from the E.
                     coli his operon has a 2-bp deletion introduced during
                     synthesis. Its efficiency has not been determined."
     primer_bind     complement(1104..1121)
                     /label=L4440
                     /note="L4440 vector, forward primer"
     rep_origin      complement(1275..1863)
                     /direction=LEFT
                     /label=ori
                     /note="high-copy-number ColE1/pMB1/pBR322/pUC origin of
                     replication"
     primer_bind     complement(1355..1374)
                     /label=pBR322ori-F
                     /note="pBR322 origin, forward primer"
     terminator      2046..2140
                     /label=lambda t0 terminator
                     /note="transcription terminator from phage lambda"
     CDS             complement(2161..426)
                     /codon_start=1
                     /gene="cat"
                     /product="chloramphenicol acetyltransferase"
                     /label=CmR
                     /note="confers resistance to chloramphenicol"
                     /translation="MEKKITGYTTVDISQWHRKEHFEAFQSVAQCTYNQTVQLDITAFL
                     KTVKKNKHKFYPAFIHILARLMNAHPEFRMAMKDGELVIWDSVHPCYTVFHEQTETFSS
                     LWSEYHDDFRQFLHIYSQDVACYGENLAYFPKGFIENMFFVSANPWVSFTSFDLNVANM
                     DNFFAPVFTMGKYYTQGDKVLMPLAIQVHHAVCDGFHVGRMLNELQQYCDEWQGGA"
ORIGIN
        1 catattctca ataaaccctt tagggaaata ggccaggttt tcaccgtaac acgccacatc
       61 ttgcgaatat atgtgtagaa actgccggaa atcgtcgtgg tattcactcc agagcgatga
      121 aaacgtttca gtttgctcat ggaaaacggt gtaacaaggg tgaacactat cccatatcac
      181 cagctcaccg tctttcattg ccatacgaaa ttccggatga gcattcatca ggcgggcaag
      241 aatgtgaata aaggccggat aaaacttgtg cttatttttc tttacggtct ttaaaaaggc
      301 cgtaatatcc agctgaacgg tctggttata ggtacattga gcaactgact gaaatgcctc
      361 aaaatgttct ttacgatgcc attgggatat atcaacggtg gtatatccag tgattttttt
      421 ctccatttta gcttccttag ctcctgaaaa tctcgataac tcaaaaaata cgcccggtag
      481 tgatcttatt tcattatggt gaaagttgga acctcttacg tgcccgatca actcgagtgc
      541 cacctgacgt ctaagaaacc attattatca tgacattaac ctataaaaat aggcgtatca
      601 cgaggcagaa tttcagataa aaaaaatcct tagctttcgc taaggatgat ttctggaatt
      661 cggtctcagg agggaggcgt gtcgttttag tgaggattgc gataaaggaa aggctggtgg
      721 aaaaagaaga ggtttgtgtg cacaccagca tgtgttgatc accagctaaa ctggtactta
      781 ggtggctcct actgtaggct atcaatcctt accgctatgg gtaagattgg accgatgctg
      841 ttatgacccc cgccgatgac gcgggatgtc tgcacctctg gtggagcacg acactctaca
      901 aaactggcag ccacttgtgt gcacctctct ctctgccgac agtggtccca aagctatata
      961 aggttttgct attcattgaa agcagtagtg actgatttgt atatatactc gagaccctgc
     1021 agtccggcaa aaaagggcaa ggtgtcacca ccctgccctt tttctttaaa accgaaaaga
     1081 ttacttcgcg ttatgcaggc ttcctcgctc actgactcgc tgcgctcggt cgttcggctg
     1141 cggcgagcgg tatcagctca ctcaaaggcg gtaatacggt tatccacaga atcaggggat
     1201 aacgcaggaa agaacatgtg agcaaaaggc cagcaaaagg ccaggaaccg taaaaaggcc
     1261 gcgttgctgg cgtttttcca caggctccgc ccccctgacg agcatcacaa aaatcgacgc
     1321 tcaagtcaga ggtggcgaaa cccgacagga ctataaagat accaggcgtt tccccctgga
     1381 agctccctcg tgcgctctcc tgttccgacc ctgccgctta ccggatacct gtccgccttt
     1441 ctcccttcgg gaagcgtggc gctttctcat agctcacgct gtaggtatct cagttcggtg
     1501 taggtcgttc gctccaagct gggctgtgtg cacgaacccc ccgttcagcc cgaccgctgc
     1561 gccttatccg gtaactatcg tcttgagtcc aacccggtaa gacacgactt atcgccactg
     1621 gcagcagcca ctggtaacag gattagcaga gcgaggtatg taggcggtgc tacagagttc
     1681 ttgaagtggt ggcctaacta cggctacact agaagaacag tatttggtat ctgcgctctg
     1741 ctgaagccag ttaccttcgg aaaaagagtt ggtagctctt gatccggcaa acaaaccacc
     1801 gctggtagcg gtggtttttt tgtttgcaag cagcagatta cgcgcagaaa aaaaggatct
     1861 caagaagatc ctttgatctt ttctacgggg tctgacgctc agtggaacga aaactcacgt
     1921 taagggattt tggtcatgag attatcaaaa aggatcttca cctagatcct tttaaattaa
     1981 aaatgaagtt ttaaatcaat ctaaagtata tatgagtaaa cttggtctga cagctcgagg
     2041 cttggattct caccaataaa aaacgcccgg cggcaaccga gcgttctgaa caaatccaga
     2101 tggagttctg aggtcattac tggatctatc aacaggagtc caagcgagct cgatatcaaa
     2161 ttacgccccg ccctgccact catcgcagta ctgttgtaat tcattaagca ttctgccgac
     2221 atggaagcca tcacaaacgg catgatgaac ctgaatcgcc agcggcatca gcaccttgtc
     2281 gccttgcgta taatatttgc ccatggtgaa aacgggggcg aagaagttgt ccatattggc
     2341 cacgtttaaa tcaaaactgg tgaaactcac ccagggattg gctgagacga aaaa
//
